>Addgene plasmid #85928 | AB.pCCL.sin.cPPT.GFP.miR-323b-5p.sensor.PGK.dNGFR.WPRE | addgene full sequence | sequence record 170043 | Addgene NGS Result
ATGGTGAGCAAGGGCGAGGAGCTGTTCACCGGGGTGGTGCCCATCCTGGTCGAGCTGGACGGCGACGTAA
ACGGCCACAAGTTCAGCGTGTCCGGCGAGGGCGAGGGCGATGCCACCTACGGCAAGCTGACCCTGAAGTT
CATCTGCACCACCGGCAAGCTGCCCGTGCCCTGGCCCACCCTCGTGACCACCCTGACCTACGGCGTGCAG
TGCTTCAGCCGCTACCCCGACCACATGAAGCAGCACGACTTCTTCAAGTCCGCCATGCCCGAAGGCTACG
TCCAGGAGCGCACCATCTTCTTCAAGGACGACGGCAACTACAAGACCCGCGCCGAGGTGAAGTTCGAGGG
CGACACCCTGGTGAACCGCATCGAGCTGAAGGGCATCGACTTCAAGGAGGACGGCAACATCCTGGGGCAC
AAGCTGGAGTACAACTACAACAGCCACAACGTCTATATCATGGCCGACAAGCAGAAGAACGGCATCAAGG
TGAACTTCAAGATCCGCCACAACATCGAGGACGGCAGCGTGCAGCTCGCCGACCACTACCAGCAGAACAC
CCCCATCGGCGACGGCCCCGTGCTGCTGCCCGACAACCACTACCTGAGCACCCAGTCCGCCCTGAGCAAA
GACCCCAACGAGAAGCGCGATCACATGGTCCTGCTGGAGTTCGTGACCGCCGCCGGGATCACTCTCGGCA
TGGACGAGCTGTACAAGTAAAGCGGCCGCGTCGAGAGATGGGGGAGGCTAACTGAGCTAGCCGACCTTAA
CTGGGGAGTACTGGTCGACGTAGCGCGAACTCACCACGGACAACCTGCGAACTCACCACGGACAACCTGC
GAACTCACCACGGACAACCTGCGAACTCACCACGGACAACCTGCGAACTCACCACGGACAACCTGCGAAC
TCACCACGGACAACCTACCGGTACTAGCTTAGTCATGCACCGGGCTGCAGGAATTCGATGACAGGCGCAG
CTTCCGAGGGATTTGAGATCCAGACATGATAAGATACATTGATGAGTTTGGACAAACCAAAACTAGAATG
CAGTGAAAAAAATGCCTTATTTGTGAAATTTGTGATGCTATTGCCTTATTTGTAACCATTATAAGCTGCA
ATAAACAAGTTAACAACAACAATTGCATTCATTTTATGTTTCAGGTTCAGGGGGAGGTGTGGGAGGTTTT
TTAAAGCAAGTAAAACCTCTACAAATGTGGTATGGCTGATTATGATCAGATCTCTCGAGGCTAGTCTCGT
GATCGATAAAATTTTGAATTTTTGTAATTTGTTTTTGTAATTCTTTAGTTTGTATGTCTGTTGCTATTAT
GTCTACTATTCTTTCCCCTGCACTGTACCCCCCAATCCCCCCTTTTCTTTTAAAAGTTAACCGATACCGT
CGAGATCCGTTCACTAATCGAATGGATCTGTCTCTGTCTCTCTCTCCACCTTCTTCTTCTATTCCTTCGG
GCCTGTCGGGTCCCCTCGGGGTTGGGAGGTGGGTCTGAAACGATAATGGTGAATATCCCTGCCTAACTCT
ATTCACTATAGAAAGTACAGCAAAAACTATTCTTAAACCTACCAAGCCTCCTACTATCATTATGAATAAT
TTTATATACCACAGCCAATTTGTTATGTTAAACCAATTCCACAAACTTGCCCATTTATCTAATTCCAATA
ATTCTTGTTCATTCTTTTCTTGCTGGTTTTGCGATTCTTCAATTAAGGAGTGTATTAAGCTTGTGTAATT
GTTAATTTCTCTGTCCCACTCCATCCAGGTCGTGTGATTCCAAATCTGTTCCAGAGATTTATTACTCCAA
CTAGCATTCCAAGGCACAGCAGTGGTGCAAATGAGTTTTCCAGAGCAACCCCAAATCCCCAGGAGCTGTT
GATCCTTTAGGTATCTTTCCACAGCCAGGATTCTTGCCTGGAGCTGCTTGATGCCCCAGACTGTGAGTTG
CAACAGATGCTGTTGCGCCTCAATAGCCCTCAGCAAATTGTTCTGCTGCTGCACTATACCAGACAATAAT
TGTCTGGCCTGTACCGTCAGCGTCATTGACGCTGCGCCCATAGTGCTTCCTGCTGCTCCCAAGAACCCAA
GGAACAAAGCTCCTATTCCCACTGCTCTTTTTTCTCTCTGCACCACTCTTCTCTTTGCCTTGGTGGGTGC
TACTCCTAATGGTTCAATTTTTACTACTTTATATTTATATAATTCACTTCTCCAATTGTCCCTCATATCT
CCTCCTCCAGGTCTGAAGATCAGCGGCCGCTTGCTGTGCGGTGGTCTTACTTTTGTTTTGCTCTTCCTCT
ATCTTGTCTAAAGCTTCCTTGGTGTCTTTTATCTCTATCCTTTGATGCACACAATAGAGGGTTGCTACTG
TATTATATAATGATCTAAGTTCTTCTGATCCTGTCTGAAGGGATGGTTGTAGCTGTCCCAGTATTTGTCT
ACAGCCTTCTGATGTTTCTAACAGGCCAGGATTAACTGCGAATCGTTCTAGCTCCCTGCTTGCCCATACT
ATATGTTTTAATTTATATTTTTTCTTTCCCCCTGGCCTTAACCGAATTTTTTCCCATCGCGATCTAATTC
TCCCCCGCTTAATACTGACGCTCTCGCACCCATCTCTCTCCTTCTAGCCTCCGCTAGTCAAAATTTTTGG
CGTACTCACCAGTCGCCGCCCCTCGCCTCTTGCCGTGCGCGCTTCAGCAAGCCGAGTCCTGCGTCGAGAG
AGCTCCTCTGGTTTCCCTTTCGCTTTCAAGTCCCTGTTCGGGCGCCACTGCTAGAGATTTTCCACACTGA
CTAAAAGGGTCTGAGGGATCTCTAGTTACCAGAGTCACACAACAGACGGGCACACACTACTTGAAGCACT
CAAGGCAAGCTTTATTGAGGCTTAAGCAGTGGGTTCCCTAGTTAGCCAGAGAGCTCCCAGGCTCAGATCT
GGTCTAACCAGAGAGACCCCGGTTCACTAAACGAGCTCTGCTTATATAGACCTCCCACCGTACACGCCTA
CCGCCCATTTGCGTCAATGGGGCGGAGTTGTTACGACATTTTGGAAAGTCCCGTTGATTTTGGTGCCAAA
ACAAACTCCCATTGACGTCAATGGGGTGGAGACTTGGAAATCCCCGTGAGTCAAACCGCTATCCACGCCC
ATTGATGTACTGCCAAAACCGCATCACCATGGTAATAGCGATGACTAATACGTAGATGTACTGCCAAGTA
GGAAAGTCCCATAAGGTCATGTACTGGGCATAATGCCAGGCGGGCCATTTACCGTCATTGACGTCAATAG
GGGGCGTACTTGGCATATGATACACTTGATGTACTGCCAAGTGGGCAGTTTACCGTAAATACTCCACCCA
TTGACGTCAATGGAAAGTCCCTATTGGCGTTACTATGGGAACATACGTCATTATTGACGTCAATGGGCGG
GGGTCGTTGGGCGGTCAGCCAGGCGGGCCATTTACCGTAAGTTATGTAACGCGGAACTCCATATATGGGC
TATGAACTAATGACCCCGTAATTGATTACTATTAATAACTAGTCAATAATCAATGTCAACATGGCGGTAA
TGTTGGACATGAGCCAATATAAATGTACATATTATGATATGGATACAACGTATGCAATGGCCAAGCTTGC
AGCTCCAGCTTTTGTTCCCTTTAGTGAGGGTTAATTGCGCGCTTGGCGTAATCATGGTCATAGCTGTTTC
CTGTGTGAAATTGTTATCCGCTCACAATTCCACACAACATACGAGCCGGAAGCATAAAGTGTAAAGCCTG
GGGTGCCTAATGAGTGAGCTAACTCACATTAATTGCGTTGCGCTCACTGCCCGCTTTCCAGTCGGGAAAC
CTGTCGTGCCAGCTGCATTAATGAATCGGCCAACGCGCGGGGAGAGGCGGTTTGCGTATTGGGCGCTCTT
CCGCTTCCTCGCTCACTGACTCGCTGCGCTCGGTCGTTCGGCTGCGGCGAGCGGTATCAGCTCACTCAAA
GGCGGTAATACGGTTATCCACAGAATCAGGGGATAACGCAGGAAAGAACATGTGAGCAAAAGGCCAGCAA
AAGGCCAGGAACCGTAAAAAGGCCGCGTTGCTGGCGTTTTTCCATAGGCTCCGCCCCCCTGACGAGCATC
ACAAAAATCGACGCTCAAGTCAGAGGTGGCGAAACCCGACAGGACTATAAAGATACCAGGCGTTTCCCCC
TGGAAGCTCCCTCGTGCGCTCTCCTGTTCCGACCCTGCCGCTTACCGGATACCTGTCCGCCTTTCTCCCT
TCGGGAAGCGTGGCGCTTTCTCATAGCTCACGCTGTAGGTATCTCAGTTCGGTGTAGGTCGTTCGCTCCA
AGCTGGGCTGTGTGCACGAACCCCCCGTTCAGCCCGACCGCTGCGCCTTATCCGGTAACTATCGTCTTGA
GTCCAACCCGGTAAGACACGACTTATCGCCACTGGCAGCAGCCACTGGTAACAGGATTAGCAGAGCGAGG
TATGTAGGCGGTGCTACAGAGTTCTTGAAGTGGTGGCCTAACTACGGCTACACTAGAAGAACAGTATTTG
GTATCTGCGCTCTGCTGAAGCCAGTTACCTTCGGAAAAAGAGTTGGTAGCTCTTGATCCGGCAAACAAAC
CACCGCTGGTAGCGGTGGTTTTTTTGTTTGCAAGCAGCAGATTACGCGCAGAAAAAAAGGATCTCAAGAA
GATCCTTTGATCTTTTCTACGGGGTCTGACGCTCAGTGGAACGAAAACTCACGTTAAGGGATTTTGGTCA
TGAGATTATCAAAAAGGATCTTCACCTAGATCCTTTTAAATTAAAAATGAAGTTTTAAATCAATCTAAAG
TATATATGAGTAAACTTGGTCTGACAGTTACCAATGCTTAATCAGTGAGGCACCTATCTCAGCGATCTGT
CTATTTCGTTCATCCATAGTTGCCTGACTCCCCGTCGTGTAGATAACTACGATACGGGAGGGCTTACCAT
CTGGCCCCAGTGCTGCAATGATACCGCGAGACCCACGCTCACCGGCTCCAGATTTATCAGCAATAAACCA
GCCAGCCGGAAGGGCCGAGCGCAGAAGTGGTCCTGCAACTTTATCCGCCTCCATCCAGTCTATTAATTGT
TGCCGGGAAGCTAGAGTAAGTAGTTCGCCAGTTAATAGTTTGCGCAACGTTGTTGCCATTGCTACAGGCA
TCGTGGTGTCACGCTCGTCGTTTGGTATGGCTTCATTCAGCTCCGGTTCCCAACGATCAAGGCGAGTTAC
ATGATCCCCCATGTTGTGCAAAAAAGCGGTTAGCTCCTTCGGTCCTCCGATCGTTGTCAGAAGTAAGTTG
GCCGCAGTGTTATCACTCATGGTTATGGCAGCACTGCATAATTCTCTTACTGTCATGCCATCCGTAAGAT
GCTTTTCTGTGACTGGTGAGTACTCAACCAAGTCATTCTGAGAATAGTGTATGCGGCGACCGAGTTGCTC
TTGCCCGGCGTCAATACGGGATAATACCGCGCCACATAGCAGAACTTTAAAAGTGCTCATCATTGGAAAA
CGTTCTTCGGGGCGAAAACTCTCAAGGATCTTACCGCTGTTGAGATCCAGTTCGATGTAACCCACTCGTG
CACCCAACTGATCTTCAGCATCTTTTACTTTCACCAGCGTTTCTGGGTGAGCAAAAACAGGAAGGCAAAA
TGCCGCAAAAAAGGGAATAAGGGCGACACGGAAATGTTGAATACTCATACTCTTCCTTTTTCAATATTAT
TGAAGCATTTATCAGGGTTATTGTCTCATGAGCGGATACATATTTGAATGTATTTAGAAAAATAAACAAA
TAGGGGTTCCGCGCACATTTCCCCGAAAAGTGCCACCTAAATTGTAAGCGTTAATATTTTGTTAAAATTC
GCGTTAAATTTTTGTTAAATCAGCTCATTTTTTAACCAATAGGCCGAAATCGGCAAAATCCCTTATAAAT
CAAAAGAATAGACCGAGATAGGGT
[37 nt withheld, positions 5975-6011]
AAAGAACGTGGACTCCAACGTCAAAGG
[49 nt withheld, positions 6039-6087]
T
[91 nt withheld, positions 6089-6179]
G
[124 nt withheld, positions 6181-6304]
CCCATTCGCCATTCAGGCTGCGCAACTGTTGGGAAGGGCGATCGGTGCGGGCCTCTTCGCTATTACGCCA
GCTGGCGAAAGGGGGATGTGCTGCAAGGCGATTAAGTTGGGTAACGCCAGGGTTTTCCCAGTCACGACGT
TGTAAAACGACGGCCAGTGAGCGCGCGTAATACGACTCACTATAGGGCGAATTGGGTACGTCCCTAGGCC
TCCAAAAAAGCCTCCTCACTACTTCTGGAATAGCTCAGAGGCCGAGGCGGCCTCGGCCTCTGCATAAATA
AAAAAAATTAGTCAGCCATGGGGCGGAGAATGGGCGGAACTGGGCGGAGTTAGGGGCGGGATGGGCGGAG
TTAGGGGCGGGATAGCTAGAGCCAGACATGATAAGATACATTGATGAGTTTGGACAAACCACAACTAGAA
TGCAGTGAAAAAAATGCTTTATTTGTGAAATTTGTGATGCTATTGCTTTATTTGTAACCATTATAAGCTG
CAATAAACAAGTTCCTCTCACTCTCTGATATTCATTTCTTTGCAAGTTATAAATACTGAATAATAAGATG
ACATGAACTACTACTGCTAGAGATTTTCCACACTGACTAAAAGGGTCTGAGGGATCTCTAGTTACCAGAG
TCACACAACAGACGGGCACACACTACTTGAAGCACTCAAGGCAAGCTTTATTGAGGCTTAAGCAGTGGGT
TCCCTAGTTAGCCAGAGAGCTCCCAGGCTCAGATCTGGTCTAACCAGAGAGACCCAGTACAAGCAAAAAG
CAGATCTTGTCTTCGTTGGGAGTGAATTAGCCCTTCCAGTCCCCCCTTTTCTTTTAAAAAGTGGCTAAGA
TCTACAGCTGCCTTGTAAGTCATTGGTCTTAAAGGTACCGAGCTCGAATTCCAGGCGGGGAGGCGGCCCA
AAGGGAGATCCGACTCGTCTGAGGGCGAAGGCGAAGACGCGGAAGAGGCCGCAGAGCCGGCAGCAGGCCG
CGGGAAGGAAGGTCCGCTGGATTGAGGGCCGAAGGGACGTAGCAGAAGGACGTCCCGCGCAGAATCCAGG
TGGCAACACAGGCGAGCAGCCATGGAAAGGACGTCAGCTTCCCCGACAACACCACGGAATTGTCAGTGCC
CAACAGCCGAGCCCCTGTCCAGCAGCGGGCAAGGCAGGCGGCGATGAGTTCCGCCGTGGCAATAGGGAGG
GGGAAAGCGAAAGTCCCGGAAAGGAGCTGACAGGTGGTGGCAATGCCCCAACCAGTGGGGGTTGCGTCAG
CAAACACAGTGCACACCACGCCACGTTGCCTGACAACGGGCCACAACTCCTCATAAAGAGACAGCAACCA
GGATTTATACAAGGAGGAGAAAATGAAAGCCATACGGGAAGCAATAGCATGATACAAAGGCATTAAAGCA
GCGTATCCACATAGCGTAAAAGGAGCAACATAGTTAAGAATACCAGTCAATCTTTCACAAATTTTGTAAT
CCAGAGGTTGATTGTCGACTCTAGACTCGACTCTAGAGGATCCCCCTGTTCCACCTCTTGAAGGCTATGT
AGGCCACAAGGCCCACAACCACAGCAGCCAGGATGGAGCAATAGACAGGGATGAGGTTGTCGGTGGTGCC
TCGGGTCACCACGGGCTGGGAGCTGCCCATCACTGTGGTCACCACACCTGCCACCGTGCTGGCTATGAGG
TCTTGTTCTGGAGGTGCCTCAGGCTCCTGGGTGCTGGGGGCTGTGCTGTCCGAGCCCTCTGGGGGTGTGG
ACCGTGTAATCCAACGGCCAGGGATCTCCTCGCACTCGGCGTCGGCCCAGCGTGTGCACTCGCGGAGCTG
GCGCTCGGTGTCCTCGCACACGGTGCAGGGCAGGCACGGGTCCACGTGGTTGGCCTCGTCGGAATACGTG
CCGTCGGGGCACTCCTCGCACACGGTGTTCTGCTTGTCCTGGCAGGAGAACACGAGGCCCGAGCCCGCCT
CGCACACGCGGCACGCCTCGCAGCGCCCAGTCGTCTCATCCTGGTAGTAGCCGTAGGCGCAGCGGCACAC
GGCGTCGTCGGCCTCCACGCACGGCGCCGACATGCTCTGGAGCCCCACGCACTCGGTGCACGGCTTGCAC
GGCTCGGTCGCGCTCACCACGTCGGAGAACGTCACGCTGTCCAGGCAGGGCTCACACACGGTCTGGTTGG
CTCCACAAGGCTGGGCCACACCCTCGCCCAGGTTGCAGGCTTTGCAGCACTCACCGCTGTGTGTGTACAG
GCCTGTGGGGCATGCCTCCTTGGCACCTCCAAGGGACACCCCCAGAAGCAGCAACAGCAGCAGGCGCGGC
CCGTCCATGGCGCGGCCGGTGGCACCTGCCCCCATCGCCCGCCTCCCGCGGCAGCGCTCGACTTCCAGCT
CGGTCCGCTTTGCGGACTGATGGGGCTGCGCTGCGCTGCGCTCCAGCGCCCCCCCTGCCCGCCGGAGCTG
GCCGCGGCCCGAATTCCTGCAGCCCGGGGGATCCCCCTGGGGAGAGAGGTCGGTGATTCGGTCAACGAGG
GAGCCGACTGCCGACGTGCGCTCCGGAGGCTTGCAGAATGCGGAACACCGCGCGGGCAGGAACAGGGCCC
ACACTACCGCCCCACACCCCGCCTCCCGCACCGCCCCTTCCCGGCCGCTGCTCTCGGCGCGCCCTGCTGA
GCAGCCGCTATTGGCCACAGCCCATCGCGGTCGGCGCGCTGCCATTGCTCCCTGGCGCTGTCCGTCTGCG
AGGGTACTAGTGAGACGTGCGGCTTCCGTTTGTCACGTCCGGCACGCCGCGAACCGCAAGGAACCTTCCC
GACTTAGGGGCGGAGCAGGAAGCGTCGCCGGGGGGCCCACAAGGGTAGCGGCGAAGATCCGGGTGACGCT
GCGAACGGACGTGAAGAATGTGCGAGACCCAGGGTCGGCGCCGCTGCGTTTCCCGGAACCACGCCCAGAG
CAGCCGCGTCCCTGCGCAAACCCAGGGCTGCCTTGGAAAAGGCGCAACCCCAACCCCGTGGAATTCGATA
TCAAGCTTCTCGAGGGTAGGCGTGTACGGTGGGAGGCCTATATAAGCAGAGCTCGTTTAGTGAACCGTCA
GATCGCCTGGAGACGCCATCCACGCTGTTTTGACCTCCATAGAAGACACCGGGACCGATCCAGCCTCCGC
GGAATTCACC
Features (pLannotate 1.2.2; 34 found; start..end, strand, type, name):
      1..720     +  CDS            EGFP: the original enhanced GFP (Yang et al., 1996) mammalian codon-optimized
    950..969     +  misc_feature   MCS (fragment): pBluescript multiple cloning site
    997..1131    -  polyA_signal   SV40 poly(A) signal: SV40 polyadenylation signal
   1154..1238    -  CDS            large T antigen (fragment): large T antigen from SV40 (simian virus 40)
   1268..1385    -  misc_feature   cPPT/CTS: central polypurine tract and central termination sequence of HIV-1
   1404..1504    -  CDS            Rev (fragment): human immunodeficiency virus 1 (HIV-1) Rev protein; rev; enhances nuclear export of unspliced and incompletely spliced viral mRNAs
   1881..2114    -  misc_feature   RRE: The Rev response element (RRE) of HIV-1 allows for Rev-dependent mRNA export from the nucleus to the cytoplasm.
   2260..2623    -  CDS            HIV-1 gag (fragment): gag protein from human immunodeficiency virus 1; gag
   2607..2732    -  misc_feature   HIV-1 Ψ: packaging signal of human immunodeficiency virus type 1
   2779..2959    -  LTR            5' LTR (truncated): truncated 5' long terminal repeat (LTR) from HIV-1
   2974..3177    -  promoter       CMV promoter: human cytomegalovirus (CMV) immediate early promoter
   3178..3557    -  enhancer       CMV enhancer: human cytomegalovirus immediate early enhancer
   3658..3676    -  promoter       T3 promoter: promoter for bacteriophage T3 RNA polymerase
   3721..3737    -  protein_bind   lac operator: The lac repressor binds to the lac operator to inhibit transcription in E. coli. This inhibition can be relieved by adding lactose or isopropyl-β-D-thiogalactopyranoside (IPTG). lac repressor encoded by lacI
   3745..3775    -  promoter       lac promoter: promoter for the E. coli lac operon
   3790..3811    -  protein_bind   CAP binding site: CAP binding activates transcription in the presence of cAMP. E. coli catabolite activator protein
   3824..3916    -  CDS            lacI (fragment): lac repressor; lacI; The lac repressor binds to the lac operator to inhibit transcription in E. coli. This inhibition can be relieved by adding lactose or isopropyl-β-D-thiogalactopyranoside (IPTG).
   4099..4687    -  rep_origin     ori: high-copy-number ColE1/pMB1/pBR322/pUC origin of replication
   4858..5718    -  CDS            AmpR: β-lactamase; bla; confers resistance to ampicillin, carbenicillin, and related antibiotics
   5719..5823    -  promoter       AmpR promoter: bla
   5876..6304    -  rep_origin     f1 ori (sequence partly withheld): f1 bacteriophage origin of replication; arrow indicates direction of (+) strand synthesis
   6309..6464    -  CDS            lacZα (fragment): LacZα fragment of β-galactosidase; lacZ fragment
   6472..6490    +  promoter       T7 promoter: promoter for bacteriophage T7 RNA polymerase
   6511..6646    -  rep_origin     SV40 ori: SV40 origin of replication
   6686..6807    -  polyA_signal   SV40 poly(A) signal: SV40 polyadenylation signal
   6879..7112    -  LTR            3' LTR (ΔU3): self-inactivating 3' long terminal repeat (LTR) from HIV-1
   7114..7182    -  CDS            nef (fragment): NEF_HV1Z2 - Experimental evidence at protein level: Swiss-Prot protein existence level 1. Extracellular Nef protein targets CD4(+) T-lymphocytes for apoptosis by interacting with CXCR4 surface receptors. From Human immunodeficiency virus type 1 group M subtype D (isolate Z2/CDC-Z34) (HIV-1).
   7199..7787    -  misc_feature   WPRE: woodchuck hepatitis virus posttranscriptional regulatory element
   7801..7819    -  misc_feature   MCS (fragment): pUC18/19 multiple cloning site
   7822..8649    -  CDS            NGFR (fragment): TNR16_HUMAN - Also known as TNFRSF16. Experimental evidence at protein level: Swiss-Prot protein existence level 1. Low affinity receptor which can bind to NGF, BDNF, NTF3, and NTF4. Forms a heterodimeric receptor with SORCS2 that binds the precursor forms of NGF, BDNF and NTF3 with high affinity, and has much lower affinity for mature NGF and BDNF (PubMed:24908487). Plays an important role in differentiation and survival of specific neuronal populations during development (By similarity). Can mediate cell survival as well as cell death of neural cells. Plays a role in the inactivation of RHOA
   8764..8788    -  misc_feature   MCS (fragment): pBluescript multiple cloning site
   8791..9301    -  promoter       hPGK promoter: human phosphoglycerate kinase 1 promoter
   9304..9327    +  misc_feature   MCS (fragment): pBluescript multiple cloning site
   9329..9367    +  promoter       minimal CMV promoter: human cytomegalovirus (CMV) immediate early promoter
