[The description below was written by a language model from this plasmid's Addgene catalogue record and pLannotate feature annotations shown in this document.]
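Description:
AB.pCCL.sin.cPPT.GFP.miR-323b-5p.sensor.PGK.dNGFR.WPRE is a third-generation-style, self-inactivating HIV-1 lentiviral transfer plasmid built as a fluorescent sensor of human miR-323b-5p activity. It is maintained in E. coli through a high-copy ColE1/pUC-type origin with ampicillin resistance, and also carries f1 and SV40 origins. The viral genome is transcribed from a CMV enhancer/promoter fused to a truncated 5' LTR. It contains the Ψ packaging signal with a gag fragment, the RRE, the cPPT/CTS, a WPRE and a ΔU3 3' LTR followed by an SV40 polyadenylation signal.

The payload is a bidirectional expression unit. The human PGK promoter drives a truncated NGFR (dNGFR) in the same orientation as the viral transcript, upstream of the WPRE. A minimal CMV promoter placed back-to-back with PGK drives EGFP in the opposite direction, ending at its own antisense SV40 poly(A) signal. The catalogue lists PGK as the promoter for the insert, but the annotation shows the minimal CMV element directly upstream of EGFP.

The 171 bp sensor insert, cloned between NheI and AgeI, is not annotated in the feature table. It most plausibly lies in the unannotated gap between the EGFP coding sequence and that poly(A) signal, in the EGFP 3' UTR. In this design, cells with active miR-323b-5p suppress the EGFP transcript, while dNGFR stays unregulated and marks transduced cells, normalising for vector copy and expression. The EGFP to NGFR ratio, typically read by flow cytometry, then reports miRNA activity. The associated publication describes such constructs as members of sensor libraries for high-throughput microRNA profiling. The sequenced record is 9,464 nt, slightly shorter than the 9,480 bp listed in the catalogue.
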