Addgene plasmid #85928: AB.pCCL.sin.cPPT.GFP.miR-323b-5p.sensor.PGK.dNGFR.WPRE
Purpose: Sensor Plasmid
Depositing lab: Brian Brown. Depositing organization: Icahn School of Medicine at Mount Sinai. Publication: High-throughput assessment of microRNA activity and function using microRNA sensor and decoy libraries. Mullokandov G, Baccarini A, Ruzo A, Jayaprakash AD, Tung N, Israelow B, Evans MJ, Sachidanandam R, Brown BD. Nat Methods. 2012 Jul 1;9(8):840-6. doi: 10.1038/nmeth.2078. PubMed 22751203.
Backbone
  Vector backbone: AB.pCCL.sin.cPPT.GFP.PGK.dNGFR.WPRE
  Backbone size w/o insert (bp): 9309
  Total vector size (bp): 9480
  Vector type: Lentiviral
  Selectable markers: eGFP , NGFR
Growth in bacteria
  Bacterial resistance: Ampicillin, 100 μg/mL
  Growth temperature: 37°C
  Growth strain: NEB Stable
  Copy number: High Copy
Gene/Insert
  Gene/Insert name: miR-323b-5p Sensor
  Species: H. sapiens (human)
  Insert size (bp): 171
  Entrez Gene: MIR323B (a.k.a. MIR453, MIRN453, hsa-mir-453, mir-323b)
  Promoter: PGK
  Cloning method: Restriction Enzyme; 5′ cloning site NheI (not destroyed); 3′ cloning site AgeI (not destroyed)
  Sequencing primers: 5′ AACAGACATACAAACTAAAG
Terms and licenses: Academic/Nonprofit Terms; Industry Terms: Not Available to Industry
How to cite: AB.pCCL.sin.cPPT.GFP.miR-323b-5p.sensor.PGK.dNGFR.WPRE was a gift from Brian Brown (Addgene plasmid # 85928 ; http://n2t.net/addgene:85928 ; RRID:Addgene_85928)
