>Addgene plasmid #85928 | AB.pCCL.sin.cPPT.GFP.miR-323b-5p.sensor.PGK.dNGFR.WPRE | depositor partial sequence | sequence record 167419 | AB.pCCL.sin.cPPT.GFP.miR-323b-5p.sensor.PGK.dNGFR.WPRE sequence 818 bps
TCGATCACGAGACTAGCCTCGAGAGATCTGATCATAATCAGCCATACCACATTTGTAGAGGTTTTACTTG
CTTTAAAAAACCTCCCACACCTCCCCCTGAACCTGAAACATAAAATGAATGCAATTGTTGTTGTTAACTT
GTTTATTGCAGCTTATAATGGTTACAAATAAGGCAATAGCATCACAAATTTCACAAATAAGGCATTTTTT
TCACTGCATTCTAGTTTTGGTTTGTCCAAACTCATCAATGTATCTTATCATGTCTGGATCTCAAATCCCT
CGGAAGCTGCGCCTGTCATCGAATTCCTGCAGCCCGGTGCATGACTAAGCTAGTACCGGTAGGTTGTCCG
TGGTGAGTTCGCAGGTTGTCCGTGGTGAGTTCGCAGGTTGTCCGTGGTGAGTTCGCAGGTTGTCCGTGGT
GAGTTCGCAGGTTGTCCGTGGTGAGTTCGCAGGTTGTCCGTGGTGAGTTCGCGCTACGTCGACCAGTACT
CCCCAGTTAAGGTCGGCTAGCTCAGTTAGCCTCCCCCATCTCTCGACGCGGCCGCTTTACTTGTACAGCT
CGTCCATGCCGAGAGTGATCCCGGCGGCGGTCACGAACTCCAGCAGGACCATGTGATCGCGCTTCTCGTT
GGGGTCTTTGCTCAGGGCGGACTGGGTGCTCAGGTAGTGGTTGTCGGGCAGCAGCACGGGGCCGTCGCCG
ATGGGGGTGTTCTGCTGGTAGTGGTCGGCGAGCTGCACGCTGCCGTCCTCGATGTTGTGGCGGATCTTGA
AGTTCACCTTGATGCCGTTCTTCTGCTTGTCGGCCATGATATAGACGT
